>Addgene plasmid #11635 | pcDNA3 NHE-RF | addgene partial sequence | sequence record 18368 | T7 5'-TAATACGACTCACTATAGGG-3'
TTACGCTAGCATGAGCGCGGACGCAGCGGCCGGGGCGCCCCTGCCCCGGCTCTGCTGCCTGGAGAAGGGT
CCGAACGGCTACGGCTTCCACCTGCACGGGGAGAAGGGCAAGTTGGGCCAGTACATCCGGCTGGTGGAGC
CCGGCTCGCCGGCCGAGAAGGCGGGGCTGCTGGCGGGGGACCGGCTGGTGGAAGTGAACGGCGACAACCT
GGAGAAGGAGACCACA
