[The description below was written by a language model from this plasmid's Addgene catalogue record.]
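Description:
pcDNA3 NHE-RF is a mammalian expression plasmid carrying human NHE-RF (NHERF1, also known as EBP50 or SLC9A3R1), the regulatory cofactor of the Na+/H+ exchanger. The insert of about 1 kb sits in a modified pcDNA3 backbone listed as pcDNA3/5'F, roughly 5.5 kb without insert, and was introduced by restriction enzyme cloning. The protein is expressed with an N-terminal HA epitope tag, which allows detection or immunoprecipitation with anti-HA antibodies without the need for an NHE-RF-specific reagent.

The plasmid is maintained at high copy number in E. coli under ampicillin selection. In mammalian cells, the neomycin resistance marker allows G418 selection of stable transfectants. The record does not state the promoter and no feature table is provided. Standard pcDNA3 vectors drive the insert from the CMV immediate-early promoter, with a T7 promoter just upstream of the cloning site, and the use of a T7 primer for 5′ sequencing fits that layout. How the "5'F" modification differs from the parental pcDNA3 is not described.

NHERF1 is a PDZ-domain scaffolding protein that binds ERM-family proteins and the neurofibromatosis 2 tumour suppressor merlin. The associated publication examines how interdomain interactions within merlin isoforms influence their binding to NHE-RF. This suggests the construct was used to produce tagged NHE-RF for protein–protein interaction studies, and it is suited more generally to transient or stable expression of HA-tagged NHERF1 in mammalian cells.
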