Addgene plasmid #11635: pcDNA3 NHE-RF
Depositing lab: Vijaya Ramesh. Depositing organization: Massachusetts General Hospital. Publication: Interdomain interaction of merlin isoforms and its influence on intermolecular binding to NHE-RF. Gonzalez-Agosti C, Wiederhold T, Herndon ME, Gusella J, Ramesh V. J Biol Chem. 1999 Nov 26. 274(48):34438-42. 10.1074/jbc.274.48.34438 PubMed 10567424.
Backbone
  Vector backbone: pcDNA3/5'F
  Backbone size w/o insert (bp): 5500
  Vector type: Mammalian Expression
  Selectable markers: Neomycin (select with G418)
Growth in bacteria
  Bacterial resistance: Ampicillin, 100 μg/mL
  Growth temperature: 37°C
  Growth strain: DH5alpha
  Copy number: High Copy
Gene/Insert
  Gene/Insert name: NHE-RF (alt names: regulatory cofactor of Na-H exchanger; NHERF1)
  Species: H. sapiens (human)
  Insert size (bp): 1014
  Entrez Gene: NHERF1 (a.k.a. EBP50, NHE-RF, NHERF, NHERF-1, NPHLOP2, SLC9A3R1)
  Tag / fusion protein: HA (N terminal on insert)
  Cloning method: Restriction Enzyme
  Sequencing primers: 5′ T7
Terms and licenses: Academic/Nonprofit Terms; Industry Terms: Not Available to Industry
How to cite: pcDNA3 NHE-RF was a gift from Vijaya Ramesh (Addgene plasmid # 11635 ; http://n2t.net/addgene:11635 ; RRID:Addgene_11635)
